Addgene plasmid #76778: SYK gRNA (BRDN0001146783)
Purpose: 3rd generation lentiviral gRNA plasmid targeting human SYK
Depositing lab: John Doench & David Root. Depositing organization: Broad Institute. Publication: Optimized sgRNA design to maximize activity and minimize off-target effects of CRISPR-Cas9. Doench JG, Fusi N, Sullender M, Hegde M, Vaimberg EW, Donovan KF, Smith I, Tothova Z, Wilen C, Orchard R, Virgin HW, Listgarten J, Root DE. Nat Biotechnol. 2016 Jan 18. doi: 10.1038/nbt.3437. PubMed 26780180.
Backbone
  Vector backbone: lentiGuide-Puro
  Backbone manufacturer: Zhang Lab (Addgene plasmid # 52963)
  Vector type: Mammalian Expression, Lentiviral, CRISPR
  Selectable markers: Puromycin
Growth in bacteria
  Bacterial resistance: Ampicillin, 100 μg/mL
  Growth temperature: 37°C
  Growth strain: DH5alpha
  Copy number: High Copy
Gene/Insert
  Gene/Insert name: SYK (alt names: SYK; NM_001135052.3)
  gRNA/shRNA sequence: TAATAACTCATCTTTAAGAG
  Species: H. sapiens (human)
  Entrez Gene: SYK (a.k.a. IMD82, p72-Syk)
  Promoter: hU6
  Cloning method: Unknown
  Sequencing primers: 5′ U6-F; 3′ pS2-R
Terms and licenses: Academic/Nonprofit Terms; Industry Terms: Not Available to Industry
Depositor comments: The gRNA was designed to target the following Genbank reference sequence(s): NM_001135052.3,NM_001174167.2,NM_001174168.2,NM_003177.6. Note that this plasmid does NOT contain Cas9. It should be used in conjunction with lentiCas9-Blast (Addgene #52962) or otherwise with cell lines already expressing Cas9. Browse the full kinome gRNA library at http://www.addgene.org/pooled-library/broadgpp-human-kinome/ or visit http://www.broadinstitute.org/rnai/public/ for detailed protocols and information.
How to cite: SYK gRNA (BRDN0001146783) was a gift from John Doench & David Root (Addgene plasmid # 76778 ; http://n2t.net/addgene:76778 ; RRID:Addgene_76778)
