[The description below was written by a language model from this plasmid's Addgene catalogue record and pLannotate feature annotations shown in this document.]
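Description:
SYK gRNA (BRDN0001146783) is a third-generation lentiviral guide RNA plasmid built on the lentiGuide-Puro backbone and designed to target human SYK, the spleen tyrosine kinase gene. The guide was designed against several SYK reference transcripts, and the plasmid belongs to a human kinome gRNA collection. In bacteria it is maintained as a high-copy plasmid through a ColE1/pUC-type origin and selected with ampicillin via the β-lactamase gene. The 8,323 nt assembled sequence also carries an f1 origin, an SV40 origin and remnants of lac and T7/T3 cloning elements from the parental backbone.

The lentiviral transfer cassette starts with an RSV promoter fused to a truncated HIV-1 5' LTR, which makes genomic RNA production Tat-independent. This is followed by the Ψ packaging signal with a partial gag sequence, the Rev response element for Rev-dependent nuclear export, and a cPPT/CTS element. The cassette ends in a ΔU3 self-inactivating 3' LTR with a downstream SV40 polyadenylation signal. Within this unit, a human U6 RNA polymerase III promoter drives the SYK-specific spacer joined to the Streptococcus pyogenes Cas9 guide RNA scaffold. A separate EF-1α promoter with its intron A expresses puromycin N-acetyltransferase, allowing selection of transduced mammalian cells, and a WPRE follows to enhance transcript expression.

The plasmid does not encode Cas9. It is meant to be packaged into lentivirus and delivered to cells that already express Cas9 or that receive it from a companion Cas9 vector, for CRISPR-mediated disruption of SYK in human cells.
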