Features (pLannotate 1.2.2; 29 found; start..end, strand, type, name):
     14..80      +  CDS            small t antigen (fragment): SV40 (simian virus 40) small t antigen
    106..317     +  promoter       EF-1α core promoter: core promoter for human elongation factor EF-1α
    318..1256    +  intron         EF-1α intron A: intron upstream of the start codon of human EF-1α
   1278..1877    +  CDS            PuroR (fragment): puromycin N-acetyltransferase; pac from Streptomyces; confers resistance to puromycin
   1893..2481    +  misc_feature   WPRE: woodchuck hepatitis virus posttranscriptional regulatory element
   2532..2551    +  misc_feature   cPPT/CTS (fragment): central polypurine tract and central termination sequence of HIV-1
   2553..2786    +  LTR            3' LTR (ΔU3): self-inactivating 3' long terminal repeat (LTR) from HIV-1
   2864..2985    +  polyA_signal   SV40 poly(A) signal: SV40 polyadenylation signal
   3025..3160    +  rep_origin     SV40 ori: SV40 origin of replication
   3181..3199    -  promoter       T7 promoter: promoter for bacteriophage T7 RNA polymerase
   3207..3362    +  CDS            lacZα (fragment): LacZα fragment of β-galactosidase; lacZ fragment
   3367..3795    +  rep_origin     f1 ori (sequence partly withheld): f1 bacteriophage origin of replication; arrow indicates direction of (+) strand synthesis
   3848..3952    +  promoter       AmpR promoter: bla
   3953..4813    +  CDS            AmpR: β-lactamase; bla; confers resistance to ampicillin, carbenicillin, and related antibiotics
   4984..5572    +  rep_origin     ori: high-copy-number ColE1/pMB1/pBR322/pUC origin of replication
   5755..5847    +  CDS            lacI (fragment): lac repressor; lacI; The lac repressor binds to the lac operator to inhibit transcription in E. coli. This inhibition can be relieved by adding lactose or isopropyl-β-D-thiogalactopyranoside (IPTG).
   5860..5881    +  protein_bind   CAP binding site: CAP binding activates transcription in the presence of cAMP. E. coli catabolite activator protein
   5896..5926    +  promoter       lac promoter: promoter for the E. coli lac operon
   5934..5950    +  protein_bind   lac operator: The lac repressor binds to the lac operator to inhibit transcription in E. coli. This inhibition can be relieved by adding lactose or isopropyl-β-D-thiogalactopyranoside (IPTG). lac repressor encoded by lacI
   5995..6013    +  promoter       T3 promoter: promoter for bacteriophage T3 RNA polymerase
   6041..6267    +  promoter       RSV promoter: Rous sarcoma virus enhancer/promoter
   6268..6448    +  LTR            5' LTR (truncated): truncated 5' long terminal repeat (LTR) from HIV-1
   6495..6620    +  misc_feature   HIV-1 Ψ: packaging signal of human immunodeficiency virus type 1
   6604..6967    +  CDS            HIV-1 gag (fragment): gag protein from human immunodeficiency virus 1; gag
   7113..7346    +  misc_feature   RRE: The Rev response element (RRE) of HIV-1 allows for Rev-dependent mRNA export from the nucleus to the cytoplasm.
   7723..7749    +  CDS            Rev (fragment): human immunodeficiency virus 1 (HIV-1) Rev protein; rev; enhances nuclear export of unspliced and incompletely spliced viral mRNAs
   7753..7993    +  promoter       U6 promoter: RNA polymerase III promoter for human U6 snRNA
   8023..8098    +  misc_RNA       gRNA scaffold: guide RNA scaffold for the Streptococcus pyogenes CRISPR/Cas9 system
   8154..8271    +  misc_feature   cPPT/CTS: central polypurine tract and central termination sequence of HIV-1
>Addgene plasmid #76778 | SYK gRNA (BRDN0001146783) | addgene full sequence | sequence record 186488 | Addgene Assembled Sequence
CCCGGGTGCAAAGATGGATAAAGTTTTAAACAGAGAGGAATCTTTGCAGCTAATGGACCTTCTAGGTCTT
GAAAGGAGTGGGAATTGGCTCCGGTGCCCGTCAGTGGGCAGAGCGCACATCGCCCACAGTCCCCGAGAAG
TTGGGGGGAGGGGTCGGCAATTGATCCGGTGCCTAGAGAAGGTGGCGCGGGGTAAACTGGGAAAGTGATG
TCGTGTACTGGCTCCGCCTTTTTCCCGAGGGTGGGGGAGAACCGTATATAAGTGCAGTAGTCGCCGTGAA
CGTTCTTTTTCGCAACGGGTTTGCCGCCAGAACACAGGTAAGTGCCGTGTGTGGTTCCCGCGGGCCTGGC
CTCTTTACGGGTTATGGCCCTTGCGTGCCTTGAATTACTTCCACCTGGCTGCAGTACGTGATTCTTGATC
CCGAGCTTCGGGTTGGAAGTGGGTGGGAGAGTTCGAGGCCTTGCGCTTAAGGAGCCCCTTCGCCTCGTGC
TTGAGTTGAGGCCTGGCCTGGGCGCTGGGGCCGCCGCGTGCGAATCTGGTGGCACCTTCGCGCCTGTCTC
GCTGCTTTCGATAAGTCTCTAGCCATTTAAAATTTTTGATGACCTGCTGCGACGCTTTTTTTCTGGCAAG
ATAGTCTTGTAAATGCGGGCCAAGATCTGCACACTGGTATTTCGGTTTTTGGGGCCGCGGGCGGCGACGG
GGCCCGTGCGTCCCAGCGCACATGTTCGGCGAGGCGGGGCCTGCGAGCGCGGCCACCGAGAATCGGACGG
GGGTAGTCTCAAGCTGGCCGGCCTGCTCTGGTGCCTGGCCTCGCGCCGCCGTGTATCGCCCCGCCCTGGG
CGGCAAGGCTGGCCCGGTCGGCACCAGTTGCGTGAGCGGAAAGATGGCCGCTTCCCGGCCCTGCTGCAGG
GAGCTCAAAATGGAGGACGCGGCGCTCGGGAGAGCGGGCGGGTGAGTCACCCACACAAAGGAAAAGGGCC
TTTCCGTCCTCAGCCGTCGCTTCATGTGACTCCACGGAGTACCGGGCGCCGTCCAGGCACCTCGATTAGT
TCTCGAGCTTTTGGAGTACGTCGTCTTTAGGTTGGGGGGAGGGGTTTTATGCGATGGAGTTTCCCCACAC
TGAGTGGGTGGAGACTGAAGTTAGGCCAGCTTGGCACTTGATGTAATTCTCCTTGGAATTTGCCCTTTTT
GAGTTTGGATCTTGGTTCATTCTCAAGCCTCAGACAGTGGTTCAAAGTTTTTTTCTTCCATTTCAGGTGT
CGTGACGTACGGCCACCATGACCGAGTACAAGCCCACGGTGCGCCTCGCCACCCGCGACGACGTCCCCAG
GGCCGTACGCACCCTCGCCGCCGCGTTCGCCGACTACCCCGCCACGCGCCACACCGTCGATCCGGACCGC
CACATCGAGCGGGTCACCGAGCTGCAAGAACTCTTCCTCACGCGCGTCGGGCTCGACATCGGCAAGGTGT
GGGTCGCGGACGACGGCGCCGCCGTGGCGGTCTGGACCACGCCGGAGAGCGTCGAAGCGGGGGCGGTGTT
CGCCGAGATCGGCCCGCGCATGGCCGAGTTGAGCGGTTCCCGGCTGGCCGCGCAGCAACAGATGGAAGGC
CTCCTGGCGCCGCACCGGCCCAAGGAGCCCGCGTGGTTCCTGGCCACCGTCGGAGTCTCGCCCGACCACC
AGGGCAAGGGTCTGGGCAGCGCCGTCGTGCTCCCCGGAGTGGAGGCGGCCGAGCGCGCCGGGGTGCCCGC
CTTCCTGGAGACCTCCGCGCCCCGCAACCTCCCCTTCTACGAGCGGCTCGGCTTCACCGTCACCGCCGAC
GTCGAGGTGCCCGAAGGACCGCGCACCTGGTGCATGACCCGCAAGCCCGGTGCCTGAACGCGTTAAGTCG
ACAATCAACCTCTGGATTACAAAATTTGTGAAAGATTGACTGGTATTCTTAACTATGTTGCTCCTTTTAC
GCTATGTGGATACGCTGCTTTAATGCCTTTGTATCATGCTATTGCTTCCCGTATGGCTTTCATTTTCTCC
TCCTTGTATAAATCCTGGTTGCTGTCTCTTTATGAGGAGTTGTGGCCCGTTGTCAGGCAACGTGGCGTGG
TGTGCACTGTGTTTGCTGACGCAACCCCCACTGGTTGGGGCATTGCCACCACCTGTCAGCTCCTTTCCGG
GACTTTCGCTTTCCCCCTCCCTATTGCCACGGCGGAACTCATCGCCGCCTGCCTTGCCCGCTGCTGGACA
GGGGCTCGGCTGTTGGGCACTGACAATTCCGTGGTGTTGTCGGGGAAATCATCGTCCTTTCCTTGGCTGC
TCGCCTGTGTTGCCACCTGGATTCTGCGCGGGACGTCCTTCTGCTACGTCCCTTCGGCCCTCAATCCAGC
GGACCTTCCTTCCCGCGGCCTGCTGCCGGCTCTGCGGCCTCTTCCGCGTCTTCGCCTTCGCCCTCAGACG
AGTCGGATCTCCCTTTGGGCCGCCTCCCCGCGTCGACTTTAAGACCAATGACTTACAAGGCAGCTGTAGA
TCTTAGCCACTTTTTAAAAGAAAAGGGGGGACTGGAAGGGCTAATTCACTCCCAACGAAGACAAGATCTG
CTTTTTGCTTGTACTGGGTCTCTCTGGTTAGACCAGATCTGAGCCTGGGAGCTCTCTGGCTAACTAGGGA
ACCCACTGCTTAAGCCTCAATAAAGCTTGCCTTGAGTGCTTCAAGTAGTGTGTGCCCGTCTGTTGTGTGA
CTCTGGTAACTAGAGATCCCTCAGACCCTTTTAGTCAGTGTGGAAAATCTCTAGCAGTACGTATAGTAGT
TCATGTCATCTTATTATTCAGTATTTATAACTTGCAAAGAAATGAATATCAGAGAGTGAGAGGAACTTGT
TTATTGCAGCTTATAATGGTTACAAATAAAGCAATAGCATCACAAATTTCACAAATAAAGCATTTTTTTC
ACTGCATTCTAGTTGTGGTTTGTCCAAACTCATCAATGTATCTTATCATGTCTGGCTCTAGCTATCCCGC
CCCTAACTCCGCCCATCCCGCCCCTAACTCCGCCCAGTTCCGCCCATTCTCCGCCCCATGGCTGACTAAT
TTTTTTTATTTATGCAGAGGCCGAGGCCGCCTCGGCCTCTGAGCTATTCCAGAAGTAGTGAGGAGGCTTT
TTTGGAGGCCTAGGGACGTACCCAATTCGCCCTATAGTGAGTCGTATTACGCGCGCTCACTGGCCGTCGT
TTTACAACGTCGTGACTGGGAAAACCCTGGCGTTACCCAACTTAATCGCCTTGCAGCACATCCCCCTTTC
GCCAGCTGGCGTAATAGCGAAGAGGCCCGCACCGATCGCCCTTCCCAACAGTTGCGCAGCCTGAATGGCG
AATGGG
[124 nt withheld, positions 3367-3490]
C
[91 nt withheld, positions 3492-3582]
A
[49 nt withheld, positions 3584-3632]
CCTTTGACGTTGGAGTCCACGTTCTTT
[37 nt withheld, positions 3660-3696]
ACCCTATCTCGGTCTATTCTTTTGATTTATAAGGGATTTTGCCGATTTCGGCCTATTGGTTAAAAAATGA
GCTGATTTAACAAAAATTTAACGCGAATTTTAACAAAATATTAACGCTTACAATTTAGGTGGCACTTTTC
GGGGAAATGTGCGCGGAACCCCTATTTGTTTATTTTTCTAAATACATTCAAATATGTATCCGCTCATGAG
ACAATAACCCTGATAAATGCTTCAATAATATTGAAAAAGGAAGAGTATGAGTATTCAACATTTCCGTGTC
GCCCTTATTCCCTTTTTTGCGGCATTTTGCCTTCCTGTTTTTGCTCACCCAGAAACGCTGGTGAAAGTAA
AAGATGCTGAAGATCAGTTGGGTGCACGAGTGGGTTACATCGAACTGGATCTCAACAGCGGTAAGATCCT
TGAGAGTTTTCGCCCCGAAGAACGTTTTCCAATGATGAGCACTTTTAAAGTTCTGCTATGTGGCGCGGTA
TTATCCCGTATTGACGCCGGGCAAGAGCAACTCGGTCGCCGCATACACTATTCTCAGAATGACTTGGTTG
AGTACTCACCAGTCACAGAAAAGCATCTTACGGATGGCATGACAGTAAGAGAATTATGCAGTGCTGCCAT
AACCATGAGTGATAACACTGCGGCCAACTTACTTCTGACAACGATCGGAGGACCGAAGGAGCTAACCGCT
TTTTTGCACAACATGGGGGATCATGTAACTCGCCTTGATCGTTGGGAACCGGAGCTGAATGAAGCCATAC
CAAACGACGAGCGTGACACCACGATGCCTGTAGCAATGGCAACAACGTTGCGCAAACTATTAACTGGCGA
ACTACTTACTCTAGCTTCCCGGCAACAATTAATAGACTGGATGGAGGCGGATAAAGTTGCAGGACCACTT
CTGCGCTCGGCCCTTCCGGCTGGCTGGTTTATTGCTGATAAATCTGGAGCCGGTGAGCGTGGGTCTCGCG
GTATCATTGCAGCACTGGGGCCAGATGGTAAGCCCTCCCGTATCGTAGTTATCTACACGACGGGGAGTCA
GGCAACTATGGATGAACGAAATAGACAGATCGCTGAGATAGGTGCCTCACTGATTAAGCATTGGTAACTG
TCAGACCAAGTTTACTCATATATACTTTAGATTGATTTAAAACTTCATTTTTAATTTAAAAGGATCTAGG
TGAAGATCCTTTTTGATAATCTCATGACCAAAATCCCTTAACGTGAGTTTTCGTTCCACTGAGCGTCAGA
CCCCGTAGAAAAGATCAAAGGATCTTCTTGAGATCCTTTTTTTCTGCGCGTAATCTGCTGCTTGCAAACA
AAAAAACCACCGCTACCAGCGGTGGTTTGTTTGCCGGATCAAGAGCTACCAACTCTTTTTCCGAAGGTAA
CTGGCTTCAGCAGAGCGCAGATACCAAATACTGTTCTTCTAGTGTAGCCGTAGTTAGGCCACCACTTCAA
GAACTCTGTAGCACCGCCTACATACCTCGCTCTGCTAATCCTGTTACCAGTGGCTGCTGCCAGTGGCGAT
AAGTCGTGTCTTACCGGGTTGGACTCAAGACGATAGTTACCGGATAAGGCGCAGCGGTCGGGCTGAACGG
GGGGTTCGTGCACACAGCCCAGCTTGGAGCGAACGACCTACACCGAACTGAGATACCTACAGCGTGAGCT
ATGAGAAAGCGCCACGCTTCCCGAAGGGAGAAAGGCGGACAGGTATCCGGTAAGCGGCAGGGTCGGAACA
GGAGAGCGCACGAGGGAGCTTCCAGGGGGAAACGCCTGGTATCTTTATAGTCCTGTCGGGTTTCGCCACC
TCTGACTTGAGCGTCGATTTTTGTGATGCTCGTCAGGGGGGCGGAGCCTATGGAAAAACGCCAGCAACGC
GGCCTTTTTACGGTTCCTGGCCTTTTGCTGGCCTTTTGCTCACATGTTCTTTCCTGCGTTATCCCCTGAT
TCTGTGGATAACCGTATTACCGCCTTTGAGTGAGCTGATACCGCTCGCCGCAGCCGAACGACCGAGCGCA
GCGAGTCAGTGAGCGAGGAAGCGGAAGAGCGCCCAATACGCAAACCGCCTCTCCCCGCGCGTTGGCCGAT
TCATTAATGCAGCTGGCACGACAGGTTTCCCGACTGGAAAGCGGGCAGTGAGCGCAACGCAATTAATGTG
AGTTAGCTCACTCATTAGGCACCCCAGGCTTTACACTTTATGCTTCCGGCTCGTATGTTGTGTGGAATTG
TGAGCGGATAACAATTTCACACAGGAAACAGCTATGACCATGATTACGCCAAGCGCGCAATTAACCCTCA
CTAAAGGGAACAAAAGCTGGAGCTGCAAGCTTAATGTAGTCTTATGCAATACTCTTGTAGTCTTGCAACA
TGGTAACGATGAGTTAGCAACATGCCTTACAAGGAGAGAAAAAGCACCGTGCATGCCGATTGGTGGAAGT
AAGGTGGTACGATCGTGCCTTATTAGGAAGGCAACAGACGGGTCTGACATGGATTGGACGAACCACTGAA
TTGCCGCATTGCAGAGATATTGTATTTAAGTGCCTAGCTCGATACATAAACGGGTCTCTCTGGTTAGACC
AGATCTGAGCCTGGGAGCTCTCTGGCTAACTAGGGAACCCACTGCTTAAGCCTCAATAAAGCTTGCCTTG
AGTGCTTCAAGTAGTGTGTGCCCGTCTGTTGTGTGACTCTGGTAACTAGAGATCCCTCAGACCCTTTTAG
TCAGTGTGGAAAATCTCTAGCAGTGGCGCCCGAACAGGGACTTGAAAGCGAAAGGGAAACCAGAGGAGCT
CTCTCGACGCAGGACTCGGCTTGCTGAAGCGCGCACGGCAAGAGGCGAGGGGCGGCGACTGGTGAGTACG
CCAAAAATTTTGACTAGCGGAGGCTAGAAGGAGAGAGATGGGTGCGAGAGCGTCAGTATTAAGCGGGGGA
GAATTAGATCGCGATGGGAAAAAATTCGGTTAAGGCCAGGGGGAAAGAAAAAATATAAATTAAAACATAT
AGTATGGGCAAGCAGGGAGCTAGAACGATTCGCAGTTAATCCTGGCCTGTTAGAAACATCAGAAGGCTGT
AGACAAATACTGGGACAGCTACAACCATCCCTTCAGACAGGATCAGAAGAACTTAGATCATTATATAATA
CAGTAGCAACCCTCTATTGTGTGCATCAAAGGATAGAGATAAAAGACACCAAGGAAGCTTTAGACAAGAT
AGAGGAAGAGCAAAACAAAAGTAAGACCACCGCACAGCAAGCGGCCGCTGATCTTCAGACCTGGAGGAGG
AGATATGAGGGACAATTGGAGAAGTGAATTATATAAATATAAAGTAGTAAAAATTGAACCATTAGGAGTA
GCACCCACCAAGGCAAAGAGAAGAGTGGTGCAGAGAGAAAAAAGAGCAGTGGGAATAGGAGCTTTGTTCC
TTGGGTTCTTGGGAGCAGCAGGAAGCACTATGGGCGCAGCGTCAATGACGCTGACGGTACAGGCCAGACA
ATTATTGTCTGGTATAGTGCAGCAGCAGAACAATTTGCTGAGGGCTATTGAGGCGCAACAGCATCTGTTG
CAACTCACAGTCTGGGGCATCAAGCAGCTCCAGGCAAGAATCCTGGCTGTGGAAAGATACCTAAAGGATC
AACAGCTCCTGGGGATTTGGGGTTGCTCTGGAAAACTCATTTGCACCACTGCTGTGCCTTGGAATGCTAG
TTGGAGTAATAAATCTCTGGAACAGATTTGGAATCACACGACCTGGATGGAGTGGGACAGAGAAATTAAC
AATTACACAAGCTTAATACACTCCTTAATTGAAGAATCGCAAAACCAGCAAGAAAAGAATGAACAAGAAT
TATTGGAATTAGATAAATGGGCAAGTTTGTGGAATTGGTTTAACATAACAAATTGGCTGTGGTATATAAA
ATTATTCATAATGATAGTAGGAGGCTTGGTAGGTTTAAGAATAGTTTTTGCTGTACTTTCTATAGTGAAT
AGAGTTAGGCAGGGATATTCACCATTATCGTTTCAGACCCACCTCCCAACCCCGAGGGGACCCAGAGAGG
GCCTATTTCCCATGATTCCTTCATATTTGCATATACGATACAAGGCTGTTAGAGAGATAATTAGAATTAA
TTTGACTGTAAACACAAAGATATTAGTACAAAATACGTGACGTAGAAAGTAATAATTTCTTGGGTAGTTT
GCAGTTTTAAAATTATGTTTTAAAATGGACTATCATATGCTTACCGTAACTTGAAAGTATTTCGATTTCT
TGGCTTTATATATCTTGTGGAAAGGACGAAACACCGTAATAACTCATCTTTAAGAGGTTTTAGAGCTAGA
AATAGCAAGTTAAAATAAGGCTAGTCCGTTATCAACTTGAAAAAGTGGCACCGAGTCGGTGCTTTTTTAA
GCTTGGCGTAACTAGATCTTGAGACAAATGGCAGTATTCATCCACAATTTTAAAAGAAAAGGGGGGATTG
GGGGGTACAGTGCAGGGGAAAGAATAGTAGACATAATAGCAACAGACATACAAACTAAAGAATTACAAAA
ACAAATTACAAAAATTCAAAATTTTCGGGTTTATTACAGGGACAGCAGAGATCCACTTTGGCGCCGGCTC
GAGGGGG
