>Addgene plasmid #76778 | SYK gRNA (BRDN0001146783) | depositor partial sequence | sequence record 144238 | Target Sequence
TAATAACTCATCTTTAAGAG
