>Addgene plasmid #76778 | SYK gRNA (BRDN0001146783) | addgene partial sequence | sequence record 186487 | hU6-F
TAGAAAGTAATAATTTCTTGGGTAGTTTGCAGTTTTAAAATTATGTTTTAAAATGGACTATCATATGCTT
ACCGTAACTTGAAAGTATTTCGATTTCTTGGCTTTATATATCTTGTGGAAAGGACGAAACACCGTAATAA
CTCATCTTTAAGAGGTTTTAGAGCTAGAAATAGCAAGTTAAAATAAGGCTAGTCCGTTATCAACTTGAAA
AAGTGGCACCGAGTCGGTGCTTTTTTAAGCTTGGCGTAACTAGATCTTGAGACAAATGGCAGTATTCATC
CACAATTTTAAAAGAAAAGGGGGGATTGGGGGGTACAGTGCAGGGGAAAGAATAGTAGACATAATAGCAA
CAGACATACAAACTAAAGAATTACAAAAACAAATTACAAAAATTCAAAATTTTCGGGTTTATTACAGGGA
CAGCAGAGATCCACTTTGGCGCCGGCTCGAGGGGGCCCGGGTGCAAAGATGGATAAAGTTTTAAACAGAG
AGGAATCTTTGCAGCTAATGGACCTTCTAGGTCTTGAAAGGAGTGGGAATTGGCTCCGGTGCCCGTCAGT
GGGCAGAGCG
